>Addgene plasmid #134154 | pJM010 | addgene full sequence | sequence record 271352 | Addgene NGS Result
CTCATACTCTTCCTTTTTCAATATTATTGAAGCATTTATCAGGGTTATTGTCTCATGAGCGGATACATAT
TTGAATGTATTTAGAAAAATAAACAAATAGGGGTTCCGCGCACATTTCCCCGAAAAGTGCCACCTGCAGC
CTGAATATGGGCCAAACAGGATATCTGTGGTAAGCAGTTCCTGCCCCGGCTCAGGGCCAAGAACAGATGG
AACAGCTGAATATGGGCCAAACAGGATATCTGTGGTAAGCAGTTCCTGCCCCGGCTCAGGGCCAAGAACA
GATGGTCCCCAGATGCGGTCCAGCCCTCAGCAGTTTCTAGAGAACCATCAGATGTTTCCAGGGTGCCCCA
AGGACCTGAAATGACCCTGTGCCTTATTTGAACTAACCAATCAGTTCGCTTCTCGCTTCTGTTCGCGCGC
TTCTGCTCCCCGAGCTCAATAAAAGAGCCCACAACCCCTCACTCGGGGCGCCAGTCCTCCGATTGACTGA
GTCGCCCGGGTACCCGTGTATCCAATAAACCCTCTTGCAGTTGCATCCGACTTGTGGTCTCGCTGTTCCT
TGGGAGGGTCTCCTCTGAGTGATTGACTACCCGTCAGCGGGGGTCTTTCATTTGGGGGCTCGTCCGGGAT
CGGGAGACCCCTGCCCAGGGACCACCGACCCACCACCGGGAGGCAAGCTGGCCAGCAACTTATCTGTGTC
TGTCCGATTGTCTAGTGTCTATGACTGATTTTATGCGCCTGCGTCGGTACTAGTTAGCTAACTAGCTCTG
TATCTGGCGGACCCGTGGTGGAACTGACGAGTTCTGAACACCCGGCCGCAACCCTGGGAGACGTCCCAGG
GACTTTGGGGGCCGTTTTTGTGGCCCGACCTGAGGAAGGGAGTCGATGTGGAATCCGACCCCGTCAGGAT
ATGTGGTTCTGGTAGGAGACGAGAACCTAAAACAGTTCCCGCCTCCGTCTGAATTTTTGCTTTCGGTTTG
GAACCGAAGCCGCGCGTCTTGTCTGCTGCAGCGCTGCAGCATCGTTCTGTGTTGTCTCTGTCTGACTGTG
TTTCTGTATTTGTCTGAAAATTAGGGCCAGACTGTTACCACTCCCTTAAGTTTGACCTTAGGTCACTGGA
AAGATGTCGAGCGGATCGCTCACAACCAGTCGGTAGATGTCAAGAAGAGACGTTGGGTTACCTTCTGCTC
TGCAGAATGGCCAACCTTTAACGTCGGATGGCCGCGAGACGGCACCTTTAACCGAGACCTCATCACCCAG
GTTAAGATCAAGGTCTTTTCACCTGGCCCGCATGGACACCCAGACCAGGTCCCCTACATCGTGACCTGGG
AAGCCTTGGCTTTTGACCCCCCTCCCTGGGTCAAGCCCTTTGTACACCCTAAGCCTCCGCCTCCTCTTCC
TCCATCCGCCCCGTCTCTCCCCCTTGAACCTCCTCGTTCGACCCCGCCTCGATCCTCCCTTTATCCAGCC
CTCACTCCTTCTCTAGGCGCCGGCCGGATCCCAGTGTGGTGGTACGCTACCGGTCGCCACCATGGTGAGC
AAGGGCGAGGAGCTGTTCACCGGGGTGGTGCCCATCCTGGTCGAGCTGGACGGCGACGTAAACGGCCACA
AGTTCAGCGTGTCCGGCGAGGGCGAGGGCGATGCCACCTACGGCAAGCTGACCCTGAAGTTCATCTGCAC
CACCGGCAAGCTGCCCGTGCCCTGGCCCACCCTCGTGACCACCCTGACCTACGGCGTGCAGTGCTTCAGC
CGCTACCCCGACCACATGAAGCAGCACGACTTCTTCAAGTCCGCCATGCCCGAAGGCTACGTCCAGGAGC
GCACCATCTTCTTCAAGGACGACGGCAACTACAAGACCCGCGCCGAGGTGAAGTTCGAGGGCGACACCCT
GGTGAACCGCATCGAGCTGAAGGGCATCGACTTCAAGGAGGACGGCAACATCCTGGGGCACAAGCTGGAG
TACAACTACAACAGCCACAACGTCTATATCATGGCCGACAAGCAGAAGAACGGCATCAAGGTGAACTTCA
AGATCCGCCACAACATCGAGGACGGCAGCGTGCAGCTCGCCGACCACTACCAGCAGAACACCCCCATCGG
CGACGGCCCCGTGCTGCTGCCCGACAACCACTACCTGAGCACCCAGTCCGCCCTGAGCAAAGACCCCAAC
GAGAAGCGCGATCACATGGTCCTGCTGGAGTTCGTGACCGCCGCCGGGATCACTCTCGGCATGGACGAGC
TGTACAAGTCCGGAGGGGATCGGTGGAGCTCCACCGGTGGCGGCCGCTCTAGAGAGAATCTTTATTTTCA
GGGCGCCGCCAAATTCAAAGAAACCGCTGCTGCTAAATTCGAACGCCAGCACATGGACAGCGGAGGTGGA
GGTACTAGTCTCGAGATGGAGGACTCCGGAAAGACTTTCAGCTCCGAGGAGGAAGAAGCTAACTATTGGA
AAGATCTGGCGATGACCTACAAACAGAGGGCAGAAAATACGCAAGAGGAACTCCGAGAATTCCAGGAGGG
AAGCCGAGAATATGAAGCTGAATTGGAGACGCAGCTGCAACAAATTGAAACCAGGAACAGAGACCTCCTG
TCCGAAAATAACCGCCTTCGCATGGAGCTGGAAACCATCAAGGAGAAGTTTGAAGTGCAGCACTCTGAAG
GCTACCGGCAGATCTCAGCCTTGGAGGATGACCTCGCGCAGACCAAAGCCATTAAAGACCAATTGCAGAA
ATACATCAGAGAGCTGGAGCAAGCAAATGACGACCTGGAAAGAGCCAAGCGCGCCACGATCATGTCTCTC
GAAGACTTTGAGCAGCGCTTGAATCAGGCCATCGAAAGAAATGCCTTCCTGGAAAGTGAACTTGATGAAA
AAGAGAATCTCCTGGAATCTGTTCAGAGACTGAAGGATGAAGCCAGAGATTTGCGGCAGGAACTGGCCGT
GCAGCAGAAGCAGGAGAAACCCAGGACCCCCATGCCCAGCTCAGTGGAAGCTGAGAGGACAGACACAGCT
GTGCAGGCCACGGGCTCCGTGCCGTCCACGCCCATTGCTCACCGAGGACCAAGCTCAAGTTTAAACACAC
CTGGGAGCTTCAGACGTGGCCTGGACGACTCCACCGGGGGGACCCCCCTCACACCTGCGGCCCGGATATC
AGCCCTCAACATTGTGGGAGACCTACTGCGGAAAGTCGGGGCACTGGAGTCCAAACTCGCTTCCTGCCGG
AACCTCGTGTACGATCAGTCCCCAAACCGAACAGGTGGCCCAGCCTCTGGGCGGAGCAGCAAGAACAGAG
ATGGCGGGGAGAGACGGCCAAGCAGCACCAGCGTGCCTTTGGGTGATAAGGGGTTGGGCAAGCGGCTGGA
GTTCGGCAAGCCCCCTAGCCACATGAGCTCCTCTCCCCTGCCCAGCGCCCAGGGCGTGGTCAAGATGCTG
CTCTGACCGCGGGCCCGGGATCCACCGGATCTAGATAACTGATCATAATCAGCCATACCACATTTGTAGA
GGTTTTACTTGCTTTAAAAAACCTCCCACACCTCCCCCTGAACCTGAAACATAAAATGAATGCAATTCGC
CAGCACAGTGGTCGACCCTGTGGAATGTGTGTCAGTTAGGGTGTGGAAAGTCCCCAGGCTCCCCAGCAGG
CAGAAGTATGCAAAGCATGCATCTCAATTAGTCAGCAACCAGGTGTGGAAAGTCCCCAGGCTCCCCAGCA
GGCAGAAGTATGCAAAGCATGCATCTCAATTAGTCAGCAACCATAGTCCCGCCCCTAACTCCGCCCATCC
CGCCCCTAACTCCGCCCAGTTCCGCCCATTCTCCGCCCCATGGCTGACTAATTTTTTTTATTTATGCAGA
GGCCGAGGCCGCCTCGGCCTCTGAGCTATTCCAGAAGTAGTGAGGAGGCTTTTTTGGAGGCCTAGGCTTT
TGCAAAAAGCTTCATGGCCAAGCCTTTGTCTCAAGAAGAATCCACCCTCATTGAAAGAGCAACGGCTACA
ATCAACAGCATCCCCATCTCTGAAGACTACAGCGTCGCCAGCGCAGCTCTCTCTAGCGACGGCCGCATCT
TCACTGGTGTCAATGTATATCATTTTACTGGGGGACCTTGTGCAGAACTCGTGGTGCTGGGCACTGCTGC
TGCTGCGGCAGCTGGCAACCTGACTTGTATCGTCGCGATCGGAAATGAGAACAGGGGCATCTTGAGCCCC
TGCGGACGGTGCCGACAGGTGCTTCTCGATCTGCATCCTGGGATCAAAGCCATAGTGAAGGACAGTGATG
GACAGCCGACGGCAGTTGGGATTCGTGAATTGCTGCCCTCTGGTTATGTGTGGGAGGGCTAAGATCGATA
AAATAAAAGATTTTATTTAGTCTCCAGAAAAAGGGGGGAATGAAAGACCCCACCTGTAGGTTTGGCAAGC
TAGCTTAAGTAACGCCATTTTGCAAGGCATGGAAAAATACATAACTGAGAATAGAGAAGTTCAGATCAAG
GTCAGGAACAGATGGAACAGCTGAATATGGGCCAAACAGGATATCTGTGGTAAGCAGTTCCTGCCCCGGC
TCAGGGCCAAGAACAGATGGAACAGCTGAATATGGGCCAAACAGGATATCTGTGGTAAGCAGTTCCTGCC
CCGGCTCAGGGCCAAGAACAGATGGTCCCCAGATGCGGTCCAGCCCTCAGCAGTTTCTAGAGAACCATCA
GATGTTTCCAGGGTGCCCCAAGGACCTGAAATGACCCTGTGCCTTATTTGAACTAACCAATCAGTTCGCT
TCTCGCTTCTGTTCGCGCGCTTCTGCTCCCCGAGCTCAATAAAAGAGCCCACAACCCCTCACTCGGGGCG
CCAGTCCTCCGATTGACTGAGTCGCCCGGGTACCCGTGTATCCAATAAACCCTCTTGCAGTTGCATCCGA
CTTGTGGTCTCGCTGTTCCTTGGGAGGGTCTCCTCTGAGTGATTGACTACCCGTCAGCGGGGGTCTTTCA
CATGCAGCATGTATCAAAATTAATTTGGTTTTTTTTCTTAAGTATTTACATTAAATGGCCATAGTTGCAT
TAATGAATCGGCCAACGCGCGGGGAGAGGCGGTTTGCGTATTGGGCGCTCTTCCGCTTCCTCGCTCACTG
ACTCGCTGCGCTCGGTCGTTCGGCTGCGGCGAGCGGTATCAGCTCACTCAAAGGCGGTAATACGGTTATC
CACAGAATCAGGGGATAACGCAGGAAAGAACATGTGAGCAAAAGGCCAGCAAAAGGCCAGGAACCGTAAA
AAGGCCGCGTTGCTGGCGTTTTTCCATAGGCTCCGCCCCCCTGACGAGCATCACAAAAATCGACGCTCAA
GTCAGAGGTGGCGAAACCCGACAGGACTATAAAGATACCAGGCGTTTCCCCCTGGAAGCTCCCTCGTGCG
CTCTCCTGTTCCGACCCTGCCGCTTACCGGATACCTGTCCGCCTTTCTCCCTTCGGGAAGCGTGGCGCTT
TCTCATAGCTCACGCTGTAGGTATCTCAGTTCGGTGTAGGTCGTTCGCTCCAAGCTGGGCTGTGTGCACG
AACCCCCCGTTCAGCCCGACCGCTGCGCCTTATCCGGTAACTATCGTCTTGAGTCCAACCCGGTAAGACA
CGACTTATCGCCACTGGCAGCAGCCACTGGTAACAGGATTAGCAGAGCGAGGTATGTAGGCGGTGCTACA
GAGTTCTTGAAGTGGTGGCCTAACTACGGCTACACTAGAAGAACAGTATTTGGTATCTGCGCTCTGCTGA
AGCCAGTTACCTTCGGAAAAAGAGTTGGTAGCTCTTGATCCGGCAAACAAACCACCGCTGGTAGCGGTGG
TTTTTTTGTTTGCAAGCAGCAGATTACGCGCAGAAAAAAAGGATCTCAAGAAGATCCTTTGATCTTTTCT
ACGGGGTCTGACGCTCAGTGGAACGAAAACTCACGTTAAGGGATTTTGGTCATGAGATTATCAAAAAGGA
TCTTCACCTAGATCCTTTTGCGGCCGCAAATCAATCTAAAGTATATATGAGTAAACTTGGTCTGACAGTT
ACCAATGCTTAATCAGTGAGGCACCTATCTCAGCGATCTGTCTATTTCGTTCATCCATAGTTGCCTGACT
CCCCGTCGTGTAGATAACTACGATACGGGAGGGCTTACCATCTGGCCCCAGTGCTGCAATGATACCGCGA
GACCCACGCTCACCGGCTCCAGATTTATCAGCAATAAACCAGCCAGCCGGAAGGGCCGAGCGCAGAAGTG
GTCCTGCAACTTTATCCGCCTCCATCCAGTCTATTAATTGTTGCCGGGAAGCTAGAGTAAGTAGTTCGCC
AGTTAATAGTTTGCGCAACGTTGTTGCCATTGCTACAGGCATCGTGGTGTCACGCTCGTCGTTTGGTATG
GCTTCATTCAGCTCCGGTTCCCAACGATCAAGGCGAGTTACATGATCCCCCATGTTGTGCAAAAAAGCGG
TTAGCTCCTTCGGTCCTCCGATCGTTGTCAGAAGTAAGTTGGCCGCAGTGTTATCACTCATGGTTATGGC
AGCACTGCATAATTCTCTTACTGTCATGCCATCCGTAAGATGCTTTTCTGTGACTGGTGAGTACTCAACC
AAGTCATTCTGAGAATAGTGTATGCGGCGACCGAGTTGCTCTTGCCCGGCGTCAATACGGGATAATACCG
CGCCACATAGCAGAACTTTAAAAGTGCTCATCATTGGAAAACGTTCTTCGGGGCGAAAACTCTCAAGGAT
CTTACCGCTGTTGAGATCCAGTTCGATGTAACCCACTCGTGCACCCAACTGATCTTCAGCATCTTTTACT
TTCACCAGCGTTTCTGGGTGAGCAAAAACAGGAAGGCAAAATGCCGCAAAAAAGGGAATAAGGGCGACAC
GGAAATGTTGAATA
Features (pLannotate 1.2.2; 18 found; start..end, strand, type, name):
      6..110     -  promoter       AmpR promoter: bla
    141..610     +  LTR            LTR: long terminal repeat from Moloney murine leukemia virus
    734..1008    +  misc_feature   MESV Ψ (fragment): packaging signal of murine embryonic stem cell virus
   1075..1491    +  CDS            gag (truncated): truncated Moloney murine leukemia virus (MMLV) gag gene lacking the start codon
   1532..2248    +  CDS            EGFP: EGFP is a basic (constitutively fluorescent) green fluorescent protein published in 1996, derived from Aequorea victoria. It is reported to be a rapidly-maturing weak dimer with moderate acid sensitivity.
   2275..2293    +  misc_feature   MCS (fragment): pBluescript multiple cloning site
   2294..2313    +  CDS            capTEV™ (fragment): composite tag for in vivo biotinylation, TEV protease cleavage, and 6xHis tagging
   2327..2371    +  CDS            S-Tag: affinity and epitope tag derived from pancreatic ribonuclease A
   2396..3433    +  CDS            Nde1: NDE1_MOUSE - Also known as Nude. Experimental evidence at protein level: Swiss-Prot protein existence level 1. Required for centrosome duplication and formation and function of the mitotic spindle. Essential for the development of the cerebral cortex. May regulate the production of neurons by controlling the orientation of the mitotic spindle during division of cortical neuronal progenitors of the proliferative ventricular zone of the brain. Orientation of the division plane perpendicular to the layers of the cortex gives rise to two proliferative neuronal progenitors whereas parallel orientat
   3436..3458    +  misc_feature   MCS (fragment): multiple cloning site
   3470..3554    +  CDS            large T antigen (fragment): large T antigen from SV40 (simian virus 40)
   3597..3926    +  promoter       SV40 promoter: SV40 enhancer and early promoter
   3934..4332    +  CDS            BSD: blasticidin S deaminase; Aspergillus terreus BSD; confers resistance to blasticidin
   4379..4500    +  LTR            3' LTR (ΔU3) (fragment): self-inactivating 3' long terminal repeat (LTR) from Moloney murine leukemia virus
   4501..4970    +  LTR            LTR: long terminal repeat from Moloney murine leukemia virus
   5036..5088    -  CDS            lacI (fragment): lac repressor; lacI; The lac repressor binds to the lac operator to inhibit transcription in E. coli. This inhibition can be relieved by adding lactose or isopropyl-β-D-thiogalactopyranoside (IPTG).
   5271..5859    -  rep_origin     ori: high-copy-number ColE1/pMB1/pBR322/pUC origin of replication
   6019..5       -  CDS            AmpR (across the origin): β-lactamase; bla; confers resistance to ampicillin, carbenicillin, and related antibiotics
