[The description below was written by a language model from this plasmid's Addgene catalogue record and pLannotate feature annotations shown in this document.]
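Description:
pJM010 is a Moloney murine leukemia virus-based retroviral expression plasmid built on pJAG98, a pBABEblast derivative, for stable expression of GFP-tagged human NDE1 in mammalian cells. In bacteria it is maintained through a high-copy ColE1/pUC-type origin and selected with ampicillin via the β-lactamase gene and its promoter.

The viral portion is bounded by MMLV long terminal repeats. Downstream of the 5′ LTR lie a packaging signal (Ψ) and a truncated gag segment lacking its start codon, which together promote encapsidation of the transcript when the plasmid is introduced into a packaging cell line. No separate internal promoter is annotated upstream of the fusion gene, so, as is usual for pBABE vectors, its expression is presumably driven from the 5′ LTR. The open reading frame begins with EGFP, followed by a short linker region annotated as containing a TEV protease site fragment and an S-tag, and then the Nde1 coding sequence, giving an N-terminal GFP fusion that could also serve for affinity purification. The catalogue lists the insert as human Nde1_KMLL, with "KMLL" entered in the mutation field; the record does not explain this designation. The automated annotation matched the insert to the mouse Nde1 protein entry, most likely because of homology rather than a different species of origin. After the insert, an SV40 early promoter drives blasticidin S deaminase, allowing blasticidin selection of transduced cells, ahead of the 3′ LTR.

The construct is intended for producing retrovirus to generate stable cell lines expressing GFP-Nde1, and the associated study concerns Nde1's interactions with dynein and an isoform-specific proteasome association.
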