Addgene plasmid #134154: pJM010
Purpose: Retroviral plasmid expressing GFP - Nde1
Depositing lab: Iain Cheeseman. Depositing organization: Whitehead Institute for Biomedical Research. Publication: Nde1 promotes diverse dynein functions through differential interactions and exhibits an isoform-specific proteasome association. Monda JK, Cheeseman IM. Mol Biol Cell. 2018 Sep 15;29(19):2336-2345. doi: 10.1091/mbc.E18-07-0418. Epub 2018 Jul 19. PubMed 30024347.
Backbone
  Vector backbone: pJAG98 (pBABEblast)
  Vector type: Mammalian Expression, Retroviral
Growth in bacteria
  Bacterial resistance: Ampicillin, 100 μg/mL
  Growth temperature: 37°C
  Growth strain: NEB Stable
  Copy number: High Copy
Gene/Insert
  Gene/Insert name: Nde1_KMLL
  Species: H. sapiens (human)
  Mutation: KMLL
  Entrez Gene: NDE1 (a.k.a. HOM-TES-87, LIS4, MHAC, NDE, NUDE, NUDE1)
  Tag / fusion protein: GFP (N terminal on insert)
  Cloning method: Restriction Enzyme; 5′ cloning site unknown (unknown if destroyed); 3′ cloning site unknown (unknown if destroyed)
Terms and licenses: Academic/Nonprofit Terms; Industry Terms: Not Available to Industry
How to cite: pJM010 was a gift from Iain Cheeseman (Addgene plasmid # 134154 ; http://n2t.net/addgene:134154 ; RRID:Addgene_134154)
